Addgene plasmid #239069: pcDNA-mito-GreenPy1Highest
Purpose: Mammalian expression of mitochondria-targeted highest affinity green fluorescent pyruvate biosensor GreenPy1Highest
Depositing lab: Robert Campbell. Publication: High-performance genetically-encoded green and red fluorescent biosensors for pyruvate. Imai S, Hario S, Suerte C, Yamaguchi I, Sakoi K, Terai T, Takahashi-Yamashiro K, Campbell RE. bioRxiv 2025.04.17.649293 10.1101/2025.04.17.649293.
Backbone
  Vector backbone: pcDNA3.1
  Vector type: Mammalian Expression
Growth in bacteria
  Bacterial resistance: Ampicillin, 100 μg/mL
  Growth temperature: 37°C
  Growth strain: DH5alpha
  Copy number: High Copy
Gene/Insert
  Gene/Insert name: GreenPy1Highest
  Species: Synthetic
  Insert size (bp): 1263
  Cloning method: Restriction Enzyme; 5′ cloning site BamHI (not destroyed); 3′ cloning site HindIII (not destroyed)
Terms and licenses: Academic/Nonprofit Terms; Industry Terms: Not Available to Industry
Depositor comments: Please visit ttps://doi.org/10.1101/2025.04.17.649293 for bioRxiv preprint.
How to cite: pcDNA-mito-GreenPy1Highest was a gift from Robert Campbell (Addgene plasmid # 239069 ; http://n2t.net/addgene:239069 ; RRID:Addgene_239069)
