[The description below was written by a language model from this plasmid's Addgene catalogue record and pLannotate feature annotations shown in this document.]
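Description:
pcDNA-mito-GreenPy1Highest is a 6.8 kb mammalian expression plasmid built on the pcDNA3.1 backbone, designed to produce a mitochondria-targeted version of GreenPy1Highest, the highest-affinity member of a family of green fluorescent, genetically encoded pyruvate biosensors. It is propagated in E. coli as a high-copy plasmid through a ColE1/pUC-type origin and selected with ampicillin via the β-lactamase gene. An f1 origin is also present, allowing single-stranded DNA production. For mammalian cells, the backbone carries an SV40 early promoter driving the neomycin phosphotransferase gene with an SV40 polyadenylation signal, which can be used for G418 selection of stable transfectants.

The expression cassette uses the human cytomegalovirus immediate early enhancer and promoter for strong constitutive transcription, followed by a T7 promoter, and terminates in the bovine growth hormone polyadenylation signal. The open reading frame begins with a fragment of human COX8A, the cytochrome c oxidase subunit whose N-terminal presequence is commonly used to direct fusion proteins into the mitochondrial matrix. Downstream lies the synthetic 1,263 bp biosensor insert, cloned between BamHI and HindIII sites that both remain intact. The annotation recognises only a GFP-derived segment (called as cEGFP) within it. The flanking regions are unannotated and presumably encode the pyruvate-sensing portion, though the record does not identify that domain. Short annotated fragments such as an HIV-1 LTR piece, ble, lacI and bom appear to be backbone remnants or incidental matches rather than functional elements. The construct is intended for transfection into mammalian cells to monitor pyruvate in mitochondria by green fluorescence imaging.
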