Features (pLannotate 1.2.2; 21 found; start..end, strand, type, name):
    110..489     +  enhancer       CMV enhancer: human cytomegalovirus immediate early enhancer
    490..693     +  promoter       CMV promoter: human cytomegalovirus (CMV) immediate early promoter
    689..722     +  LTR            5' LTR (truncated) (fragment): truncated 5' long terminal repeat (LTR) from HIV-1
    738..756     +  promoter       T7 promoter: promoter for bacteriophage T7 RNA polymerase
    803..889     +  CDS            COX8A (fragment): COX8A_HUMAN - Also known as COX8, COX8L. Experimental evidence at protein level: Swiss-Prot protein existence level 1. Component of the cytochrome c oxidase, the last enzyme in the mitochondrial electron transport chain which drives oxidative phosphorylation. The respiratory chain contains 3 multisubunit complexes succinate dehydrogenase (complex II, CII), ubiquinol- cytochrome c oxidoreductase (cytochrome b-c1 complex, complex III, CIII) and cytochrome c oxidase (complex IV, CIV), that cooperate to transfer electrons derived from NADH and succinate to molecular oxygen, creating an electrochem
   1349..2071    +  CDS            cEGFP: cEGFP is a basic (constitutively fluorescent) green fluorescent protein published in 2008, derived from Aequorea victoria.
   2305..2529    +  polyA_signal   bGH poly(A) signal: bovine growth hormone polyadenylation signal
   2533..2554    +  promoter       SV40 promoter (fragment): SV40 enhancer and early promoter
   2575..3003    +  rep_origin     f1 ori (sequence partly withheld): f1 bacteriophage origin of replication; arrow indicates direction of (+) strand synthesis
   3017..3346    +  promoter       SV40 promoter: SV40 enhancer and early promoter
   3413..4204    +  CDS            neo: KKA2_KLEPN - Also known as kan, nptII. Experimental evidence at protein level: Swiss-Prot protein existence level 1. Resistance to kanamycin, neomycin, paromomycin, ribostamycin, butirosin and gentamicin B. From Klebsiella pneumoniae.
   4228..4386    +  CDS            ble (fragment): BLE_KLEPN - Experimental evidence at protein level: Swiss-Prot protein existence level 1. Binding protein with a strong affinity to the bleomycin family of antibiotics. Binds to CL990; an antimitotic-antibiotic compound. From Klebsiella pneumoniae.
   4381..4502    +  polyA_signal   SV40 poly(A) signal: SV40 polyadenylation signal
   4575..4591    -  protein_bind   lac operator: The lac repressor binds to the lac operator to inhibit transcription in E. coli. This inhibition can be relieved by adding lactose or isopropyl-β-D-thiogalactopyranoside (IPTG). lac repressor encoded by lacI
   4599..4629    -  promoter       lac promoter: promoter for the E. coli lac operon
   4644..4665    -  protein_bind   CAP binding site: CAP binding activates transcription in the presence of cAMP. E. coli catabolite activator protein
   4678..4770    -  CDS            lacI (fragment): lac repressor; lacI; The lac repressor binds to the lac operator to inhibit transcription in E. coli. This inhibition can be relieved by adding lactose or isopropyl-β-D-thiogalactopyranoside (IPTG).
   4953..5541    -  rep_origin     ori: high-copy-number ColE1/pMB1/pBR322/pUC origin of replication
   5712..6572    -  CDS            AmpR: β-lactamase; bla; confers resistance to ampicillin, carbenicillin, and related antibiotics
   6573..6677    -  promoter       AmpR promoter: bla
   6736..6788    -  misc_feature   bom (fragment): basis of mobility region from pBR322
>Addgene plasmid #239069 | pcDNA-mito-GreenPy1Highest | addgene full sequence | sequence record 476971 | Addgene NGS Result
AAAATTTAAGCTACAACAAGGCAAGGCTTGACCGACAATTGCATGAAGAATCTGCTTAGGGTTAGGCGTT
TTGCGCTGCTTCGCGATGTACGGGCCAGATATACGCGTTGACATTGATTATTGACTAGTTATTAATAGTA
ATCAATTACGGGGTCATTAGTTCATAGCCCATATATGGAGTTCCGCGTTACATAACTTACGGTAAATGGC
CCGCCTGGCTGACCGCCCAACGACCCCCGCCCATTGACGTCAATAATGACGTATGTTCCCATAGTAACGC
CAATAGGGACTTTCCATTGACGTCAATGGGTGGAGTATTTACGGTAAACTGCCCACTTGGCAGTACATCA
AGTGTATCATATGCCAAGTACGCCCCCTATTGACGTCAATGACGGTAAATGGCCCGCCTGGCATTATGCC
CAGTACATGACCTTATGGGACTTTCCTACTTGGCAGTACATCTACGTATTAGTCATCGCTATTACCATGG
TGATGCGGTTTTGGCAGTACATCAATGGGCGTGGATAGCGGTTTGACTCACGGGGATTTCCAAGTCTCCA
CCCCATTGACGTCAATGGGAGTTTGTTTTGGCACCAAAATCAACGGGACTTTCCAAAATGTCGTAACAAC
TCCGCCCCATTGACGCAAATGGGCGGTAGGCGTGTACGGTGGGAGGTCTATATAAGCAGAGCTCTCTGGC
TAACTAGAGAACCCACTGCTTACTGGCTTATCGAAATTAATACGACTCACTATAGGGAGACCCAAGCTGG
CTAGCGTTTAAACGGGCCCTCTAGACTCGAGCATGTCTGTTCTGACTCCTCTGCTGCTCCGGGGTCTCAC
AGGTTCCGCAAGAAGACTCCCCGTGCCTAGGGCCAAAATTCATTCACTGGGGGACCCCATGAGCGTGCTC
ACCCCACTCCTGCTGCGGGGGCTGACCGGCAGCGCTAGGCGGCTGCCAGTCCCCAGGGCCAAGATCCACA
GTCTCGGCGATCCCAAGGATCCAACCATGGTGCAATCTTTTTCCGATCCGCTGGTAGAACTGCTTCCAGA
TCACACGGAATCCCAATATGACTTGCTCGAAGCGCGCCATGCGCTGGAAGGGATCGCAGCATATTACGCT
GCCTTGCGCAGCACAGATGAAGATAAAGAGAGGATCAGAGAGTTGCATCATGCGATTGGGCTTGCCCAAC
AAAGTGGTGATCTCGATGCCGAAAGTAACGCTGTACTTCAGTATCAAATCGCGGTGACCGAGGCAGCGCA
CAATGTGGTCCTTTTGCACTTGTTGAGATGTATGGAGCCTATGCTCGCACAGAATATCCGACAAAACTTT
GAGCTGCTGTACCGTCATAACGTCTATGTCATGGCCGACAAGCAGAGGAACGGCATCAAGGCGAACTTCA
AGATCCGCCACAACATCGAGGGCGGCGGCGTGCAGCTCGCCTACCACCACCAGCAGAACACCCCCATCGG
CGACGGCCCCGTGCTGCTGCCCGACAACCACTACCTGTGCACCCAGTCCAAACTTTCGAAAGACCCCAAC
GAGAAGCGCGATCACATGGTCCTGCTGGAGTTCGTGACCGCCGCCGGGATCACTCTCGGCATGGACGAGC
TGTACATGGGCGGTACCGGAGGGAGCATGGTGAGCAAGGGCGAGGAGCTGTTCACCGGGGTGGTGCCCAT
CCTGGTCGAGCTGGACGGCGACGTAAACGGCCACAAGTTCAGCGTGTCCGGCGAGGGTGAGGGCGATGCC
ACCTACGGCAAGCTGACCCTGAAGTTCATCTGCACCACCGGCAAGCTGCCCGTGCCCTGGCCCACCCTCG
TGACCACCCTGACCTACGGCGTGCAGTGCTTCGGCCGCTACCCCGACCACATGAAGCAGCACGACTTCTT
CAAGTCCGCCATGCCCGAAGGCTACATCCAGGAGCGCACCATCTTCTTCGAGGACGACGGCAACTACAAG
ACCCGCGCCGAGGTGAAGTTCGAGGGCGACACACTGGTGAGCCGCATCGAGCTGAAGGGCATCGACTTCA
AGGAGGACGGCAACATCCTGGGGCATAAGCTGGAGTACAACTCGTGGCGACGAGAGATGCTGCCGCTCGT
GTCTTCCCATCGCACTCGCATATTTGAAGCTATTATGGCAGGAAAACCGGAGGAAGCCAGGGAAGCGTCC
CATAAACACTTGGCCTTTATTGAGGAAATCCTGCTGGACCGGTCAAGGGAGGAATCACGCCGCGAACGCT
CATTGAGACGGCTGGAGCAAAGAAAGAATTGAAAGCTTAAGTTTAAACCGCTGATCAGCCTCGACTGTGC
CTTCTAGTTGCCAGCCATCTGTTGTTTGCCCCTCCCCCGTGCCTTCCTTGACCCTGGAAGGTGCCACTCC
CACTGTCCTTTCCTAATAAAATGAGGAAATTGCATCGCATTGTCTGAGTAGGTGTCATTCTATTCTGGGG
GGTGGGGTGGGGCAGGACAGCAAGGGGGAGGATTGGGAAGACAATAGCAGGCATGCTGGGGATGCGGTGG
GCTCTATGGCTTCTGAGGCGGAAAGAACCAGCTGGGGCTCTAGGGGGTATCCCC
[124 nt withheld, positions 2575-2698]
C
[91 nt withheld, positions 2700-2790]
A
[49 nt withheld, positions 2792-2840]
CCTTTGACGTTGGAGTCCACGTTCTTT
[37 nt withheld, positions 2868-2904]
ACCCTATCTCGGTCTATTCTTTTGATTTATAAGGGATTTTGCCGATTTCGGCCTATTGGTTAAAAAATGA
GCTGATTTAACAAAAATTTAACGCGAATTAATTCTGTGGAATGTGTGTCAGTTAGGGTGTGGAAAGTCCC
CAGGCTCCCCAGCAGGCAGAAGTATGCAAAGCATGCATCTCAATTAGTCAGCAACCAGGTGTGGAAAGTC
CCCAGGCTCCCCAGCAGGCAGAAGTATGCAAAGCATGCATCTCAATTAGTCAGCAACCATAGTCCCGCCC
CTAACTCCGCCCATCCCGCCCCTAACTCCGCCCAGTTCCGCCCATTCTCCGCCCCATGGCTGACTAATTT
TTTTTATTTATGCAGAGGCCGAGGCCGCCTCTGCCTCTGAGCTATTCCAGAAGTAGTGAGGAGGCTTTTT
TGGAGGCCTAGGCTTTTGCAAAAAGCTCCCGGGAGCTTGTATATCCATTTTCGGATCTGATCAAGAGACA
GGATGAGGATCGTTTCGCATGATTGAACAAGATGGATTGCACGCAGGTTCTCCGGCCGCTTGGGTGGAGA
GGCTATTCGGCTATGACTGGGCACAACAGACAATCGGCTGCTCTGATGCCGCCGTGTTCCGGCTGTCAGC
GCAGGGGCGCCCGGTTCTTTTTGTCAAGACCGACCTGTCCGGTGCCCTGAATGAACTGCAGGACGAGGCA
GCGCGGCTATCGTGGCTGGCCACGACGGGCGTTCCTTGCGCAGCTGTGCTCGACGTTGTCACTGAAGCGG
GAAGGGACTGGCTGCTATTGGGCGAAGTGCCGGGGCAGGATCTCCTGTCATCTCACCTTGCTCCTGCCGA
GAAAGTATCCATCATGGCTGATGCAATGCGGCGGCTGCATACGCTTGATCCGGCTACCTGCCCATTCGAC
CACCAAGCGAAACATCGCATCGAGCGAGCACGTACTCGGATGGAAGCCGGTCTTGTCGATCAGGATGATC
TGGACGAAGAGCATCAGGGGCTCGCGCCAGCCGAACTGTTCGCCAGGCTCAAGGCGCGCATGCCCGACGG
CGAGGATCTCGTCGTGACCCATGGCGATGCCTGCTTGCCGAATATCATGGTGGAAAATGGCCGCTTTTCT
GGATTCATCGACTGTGGCCGGCTGGGTGTGGCGGACCGCTATCAGGACATAGCGTTGGCTACCCGTGATA
TTGCTGAAGAGCTTGGCGGCGAATGGGCTGACCGCTTCCTCGTGCTTTACGGTATCGCCGCTCCCGATTC
GCAGCGCATCGCCTTCTATCGCCTTCTTGACGAGTTCTTCTGAGCGGGACTCTGGGGTTCGAAATGACCG
ACCAAGCGACGCCCAACCTGCCATCACGAGATTTCGATTCCACCGCCGCCTTCTATGAAAGGTTGGGCTT
CGGAATCGTTTTCCGGGACGCCGGCTGGATGATCCTCCAGCGCGGGGATCTCATGCTGGAGTTCTTCGCC
CACCCCAACTTGTTTATTGCAGCTTATAATGGTTACAAATAAAGCAATAGCATCACAAATTTCACAAATA
AAGCATTTTTTTCACTGCATTCTAGTTGTGGTTTGTCCAAACTCATCAATGTATCTTATCATGTCTGTAT
ACCGTCGACCTCTAGCTAGAGCTTGGCGTAATCATGGTCATAGCTGTTTCCTGTGTGAAATTGTTATCCG
CTCACAATTCCACACAACATACGAGCCGGAAGCATAAAGTGTAAAGCCTGGGGTGCCTAATGAGTGAGCT
AACTCACATTAATTGCGTTGCGCTCACTGCCCGCTTTCCAGTCGGGAAACCTGTCGTGCCAGCTGCATTA
ATGAATCGGCCAACGCGCGGGGAGAGGCGGTTTGCGTATTGGGCGCTCTTCCGCTTCCTCGCTCACTGAC
TCGCTGCGCTCGGTCGTTCGGCTGCGGCGAGCGGTATCAGCTCACTCAAAGGCGGTAATACGGTTATCCA
CAGAATCAGGGGATAACGCAGGAAAGAACATGTGAGCAAAAGGCCAGCAAAAGGCCAGGAACCGTAAAAA
GGCCGCGTTGCTGGCGTTTTTCCATAGGCTCCGCCCCCCTGACGAGCATCACAAAAATCGACGCTCAAGT
CAGAGGTGGCGAAACCCGACAGGACTATAAAGATACCAGGCGTTTCCCCCTGGAAGCTCCCTCGTGCGCT
CTCCTGTTCCGACCCTGCCGCTTACCGGATACCTGTCCGCCTTTCTCCCTTCGGGAAGCGTGGCGCTTTC
TCATAGCTCACGCTGTAGGTATCTCAGTTCGGTGTAGGTCGTTCGCTCCAAGCTGGGCTGTGTGCACGAA
CCCCCCGTTCAGCCCGACCGCTGCGCCTTATCCGGTAACTATCGTCTTGAGTCCAACCCGGTAAGACACG
ACTTATCGCCACTGGCAGCAGCCACTGGTAACAGGATTAGCAGAGCGAGGTATGTAGGCGGTGCTACAGA
GTTCTTGAAGTGGTGGCCTAACTACGGCTACACTAGAAGAACAGTATTTGGTATCTGCGCTCTGCTGAAG
CCAGTTACCTTCGGAAAAAGAGTTGGTAGCTCTTGATCCGGCAAACAAACCACCGCTGGTAGCGGTGGTT
TTTTTGTTTGCAAGCAGCAGATTACGCGCAGAAAAAAAGGATCTCAAGAAGATCCTTTGATCTTTTCTAC
GGGGTCTGACGCTCAGTGGAACGAAAACTCACGTTAAGGGATTTTGGTCATGAGATTATCAAAAAGGATC
TTCACCTAGATCCTTTTAAATTAAAAATGAAGTTTTAAATCAATCTAAAGTATATATGAGTAAACTTGGT
CTGACAGTTACCAATGCTTAATCAGTGAGGCACCTATCTCAGCGATCTGTCTATTTCGTTCATCCATAGT
TGCCTGACTCCCCGTCGTGTAGATAACTACGATACGGGAGGGCTTACCATCTGGCCCCAGTGCTGCAATG
ATACCGCGAGACCCACGCTCACCGGCTCCAGATTTATCAGCAATAAACCAGCCAGCCGGAAGGGCCGAGC
GCAGAAGTGGTCCTGCAACTTTATCCGCCTCCATCCAGTCTATTAATTGTTGCCGGGAAGCTAGAGTAAG
TAGTTCGCCAGTTAATAGTTTGCGCAACGTTGTTGCCATTGCTACAGGCATCGTGGTGTCACGCTCGTCG
TTTGGTATGGCTTCATTCAGCTCCGGTTCCCAACGATCAAGGCGAGTTACATGATCCCCCATGTTGTGCA
AAAAAGCGGTTAGCTCCTTCGGTCCTCCGATCGTTGTCAGAAGTAAGTTGGCCGCAGTGTTATCACTCAT
GGTTATGGCAGCACTGCATAATTCTCTTACTGTCATGCCATCCGTAAGATGCTTTTCTGTGACTGGTGAG
TACTCAACCAAGTCATTCTGAGAATAGTGTATGCGGCGACCGAGTTGCTCTTGCCCGGCGTCAATACGGG
ATAATACCGCGCCACATAGCAGAACTTTAAAAGTGCTCATCATTGGAAAACGTTCTTCGGGGCGAAAACT
CTCAAGGATCTTACCGCTGTTGAGATCCAGTTCGATGTAACCCACTCGTGCACCCAACTGATCTTCAGCA
TCTTTTACTTTCACCAGCGTTTCTGGGTGAGCAAAAACAGGAAGGCAAAATGCCGCAAAAAAGGGAATAA
GGGCGACACGGAAATGTTGAATACTCATACTCTTCCTTTTTCAATATTATTGAAGCATTTATCAGGGTTA
TTGTCTCATGAGCGGATACATATTTGAATGTATTTAGAAAAATAAACAAATAGGGGTTCCGCGCACATTT
CCCCGAAAAGTGCCACCTGACGTCGACGGATCGGGAGATCTCCCGATCCCCTATGGTGCACTCTCAGTAC
AATCTGCTCTGATGCCGCATAGTTAAGCCAGTATCTGCTCCCTGCTTGTGTGTTGGAGGTCGCTGAGTAG
TGCGCGAGC
